>Addgene plasmid #211653 | pCF821-sgNT-2_U6-sgRNA-EF1a-mNeonGreen | addgene full sequence | sequence record 421506 | Addgene NGS Result
GTCGACGGATCGGGAGATCTCCCGATCCCCTATGGTGCACTCTCAGTACAATCTGCTCTGATGCCGCATA
GTTAAGCCAGTATCTGCTCCCTGCTTGTGTGTTGGAGGTCGCTGAGTAGTGCGCGAGCAAAATTTAAGCT
ACAACAAGGCAAGGCTTGACCGACAATTGCATGAAGAATCTGCTTAGGGTTAGGCGTTTTGCGCTGCTTC
GCGATGTACGGGCCAGATATTGACATTGATTATTGACTAGTTATTAATAGTAATCAATTACGGGGTCATT
AGTTCATAGCCCATATATGGAGTTCCGCGTTACATAACTTACGGTAAATGGCCCGCCTGGCTGACCGCCC
AACGACCCCCGCCCATTGACGTCAATAATGACGTATGTTCCCATAGTAACGCCAATAGGGACTTTCCATT
GACGTCAATGGGTGGAGTATTTACGGTAAACTGCCCACTTGGCAGTACATCAAGTGTATCATATGCCAAG
TACGCCCCCTATTGACGTCAATGACGGTAAATGGCCCGCCTGGCATTATGCCCAGTACATGACCTTATGG
GACTTTCCTACTTGGCAGTACATCTACGTATTAGTCATCGCTATTACCATGGTGATGCGGTTTTGGCAGT
ACATCAATGGGCGTGGATAGCGGTTTGACTCACGGGGATTTCCAAGTCTCCACCCCATTGACGTCAATGG
GAGTTTGTTTTGGCACCAAAATCAACGGGACTTTCCAAAATGTCGTAACAACTCCGCCCCATTGACGCAA
ATGGGCGGTAGGCGTGTACGGTGGGAGGTCTATATAAGCAGCGCGTTTTGCCTGTACTGGGTCTCTCTGG
TTAGACCAGATCTGAGCCTGGGAGCTCTCTGGCTAACTAGGGAACCCACTGCTTAAGCCTCAATAAAGCT
TGCCTTGAGTGCTTCAAGTAGTGTGTGCCCGTCTGTTGTGTGACTCTGGTAACTAGAGATCCCTCAGACC
CTTTTAGTCAGTGTGGAAAATCTCTAGCAGTGGCGCCCGAACAGGGACTTGAAAGCGAAAGGGAAACCAG
AGGAGCTCTCTCGACGCAGGACTCGGCTTGCTGAAGCGCGCACGGCAAGAGGCGAGGGGCGGCGACTGGT
GAGTACGCCAAAAATTTTGACTAGCGGAGGCTAGAAGGAGAGAGATGGGTGCGAGAGCGTCAGTATTAAG
CGGGGGAGAATTAGATCGCGATGGGAAAAAATTCGGTTAAGGCCAGGGGGAAAGAAAAAATATAAATTAA
AACATATAGTATGGGCAAGCAGGGAGCTAGAACGATTCGCAGTTAATCCTGGCCTGTTAGAAACATCAGA
AGGCTGTAGACAAATACTGGGACAGCTACAACCATCCCTTCAGACAGGATCAGAAGAACTTAGATCATTA
TATAATACAGTAGCAACCCTCTATTGTGTGCATCAAAGGATAGAGATAAAAGACACCAAGGAAGCTTTAG
ACAAGATAGAGGAAGAGCAAAACAAAAGTAAGACCACCGCACAGCAAGCGGCCGCTGATCTTCAGACCTG
GAGGAGGAGATATGAGGGACAATTGGAGAAGTGAATTATATAAATATAAAGTAGTAAAAATTGAACCATT
AGGAGTAGCACCCACCAAGGCAAAGAGAAGAGTGGTGCAGAGAGAAAAAAGAGCAGTGGGAATAGGAGCT
TTGTTCCTTGGGTTCTTGGGAGCAGCAGGAAGCACTATGGGCGCAGCGTCAATGACGCTGACGGTACAGG
CCAGACAATTATTGTCTGGTATAGTGCAGCAGCAGAACAATTTGCTGAGGGCTATTGAGGCGCAACAGCA
TCTGTTGCAACTCACAGTCTGGGGCATCAAGCAGCTCCAGGCAAGAATCCTGGCTGTGGAAAGATACCTA
AAGGATCAACAGCTCCTGGGGATTTGGGGTTGCTCTGGAAAACTCATTTGCACCACTGCTGTGCCTTGGA
ATGCTAGTTGGAGTAATAAATCTCTGGAACAGATTTGGAATCACACGACCTGGATGGAGTGGGACAGAGA
AATTAACAATTACACAAGCTTAATACACTCCTTAATTGAAGAATCGCAAAACCAGCAAGAAAAGAATGAA
CAAGAATTATTGGAATTAGATAAATGGGCAAGTTTGTGGAATTGGTTTAACATAACAAATTGGCTGTGGT
ATATAAAATTATTCATAATGATAGTAGGAGGCTTGGTAGGTTTAAGAATAGTTTTTGCTGTACTTTCTAT
AGTGAATAGAGTTAGGCAGGGATATTCACCATTATCGTTTCAGACCCACCTCCCAACCCCGAGGGGACCC
GACAGGCCCGAAGGAATAGAAGAAGAAGGTGGAGAGAGAGACAGAGACAGATCCATTCGATTAGTGAACG
GATCGGCACTGCGTGCGCCAATTCTGCAGACAAATGGCAGTATTCATCCACAATTTTAAAAGAAAAGGGG
GGATTGGGGGGTACAGTGCAGGGGAAAGAATAGTAGACATAATAGCAACAGACATACAAACTAAAGAATT
ACAAAAACAAATTACAAAAATTCAAAATTTTCGGGTTTATTACAGGGACAGCAGAGATCCAGTTTGGTTA
ATTAAGGTACCGAGGGCCTATTTCCCATGATTCCTTCATATTTGCATATACGATACAAGGCTGTTAGAGA
GATAATTAGAATTAATTTGACTGTAAACACAAAGATATTAGTACAAAATACGTGACGTAGAAAGTAATAA
TTTCTTGGGTAGTTTGCAGTTTTAAAATTATGTTTTAAAATGGACTATCATATGCTTACCGTAACTTGAA
AGTATTTCGATTTCTTGGCTTTATATATCTTGTGGAAAGGACGAAACACCGGCGATGGGGGGGTGGGTAG
CGTTTAAGAGCTATGCTGGAAACAGCATAGCAAGTTTAAATAAGGCTAGTCCGTTATCAACTTGAAAAAG
TGGCACCGAGTCGGTGCTTTTTTTGAATTCGCTAGCTAGGTCTTGAAAGGAGTGGGAATTGGCTCCGGTG
CCCGTCAGTGGGCAGAGCGCACATCGCCCACAGTCCCCGAGAAGTTGGGGGGAGGGGTCGGCAATTGATC
CGGTGCCTAGAGAAGGTGGCGCGGGGTAAACTGGGAAAGTGATGTCGTGTACTGGCTCCGCCTTTTTCCC
GAGGGTGGGGGAGAACCGTATATAAGTGCAGTAGTCGCCGTGAACGTTCTTTTTCGCAACGGGTTTGCCG
CCAGAACACAGGTAAGTGCCGTGTGTGGTTCCCGCGGGCCTGGCCTCTTTACGGGTTATGGCCCTTGCGT
GCCTTGAATTACTTCCACTGGCTGCAGTACGTGATTCTTGATCCCGAGCTTCGGGTTGGAAGTGGGTGGG
AGAGTTCGAGGCCTTGCGCTTAAGGAGCCCCTTCGCCTCGTGCTTGAGTTGAGGCCTGGCCTGGGCGCTG
GGGCCGCCGCGTGCGAATCTGGTGGCACCTTCGCGCCTGTCTCGCTGCTTTCGATAAGTCTCTAGCCATT
TAAAATTTTTGATGACCTGCTGCGACGCTTTTTTTCTGGCAAGATAGTCTTGTAAATGCGGGCCAAGATC
TGCACACTGGTATTTCGGTTTTTGGGGCCGCGGGCGGCGACGGGGCCCGTGCGTCCCAGCGCACATGTTC
GGCGAGGCGGGGCCTGCGAGCGCGGCCACCGAGAATCGGACGGGGGTAGTCTCAAGCTGGCCGGCCTGCT
CTGGTGCCTGGCCTCGCGCCGCCGTGTATCGCCCCGCCCTGGGCGGCAAGGCTGGCCCGGTCGGCACCAG
TTGCGTGAGCGGAAAGATGGCCGCTTCCCGGCCCTGCTGCAGGGAGCTCAAAATGGAGGACGCGGCGCTC
GGGAGAGCGGGCGGGTGAGTCACCCACACAAAGGAAAAGGGCCTTTCCGTCCTCAGCCGTCGCTTCATGT
GACTCCACGGAGTACCGGGCGCCGTCCAGGCACCTCGATTAGTTCTCGAGCTTTTGGAGTACGTCGTCTT
TAGGTTGGGGGGAGGGGTTTTATGCGATGGAGTTTCCCCACACTGAGTGGGTGGAGACTGAAGTTAGGCC
AGCTTGGCACTTGATGTAATTCTCCTTGGAATTTGCCCTTTTTGAGTTTGGATCTTGGTTCATTCTCAAG
CCTCAGACAGTGGTTCAAAGTTTTTTTCTTCCATTTCAGGTGTCGTGAACCGGTTCTAGAGCGCTGCCAC
CATGGTCAGTAAGGGCGAAGAAGATAATATGGCTTCCTTGCCTGCCACACATGAACTCCACATATTCGGG
TCTATCAACGGCGTGGACTTCGACATGGTTGGGCAAGGAACCGGAAATCCCAACGATGGATACGAGGAGC
TGAACCTGAAGTCAACGAAAGGTGATCTTCAATTCTCCCCCTGGATTCTCGTCCCTCACATTGGCTATGG
TTTCCACCAGTACCTCCCGTACCCTGACGGGATGTCTCCATTCCAAGCCGCAATGGTAGATGGGTCAGGC
TACCAAGTTCACAGAACTATGCAGTTTGAAGATGGTGCATCTCTGACAGTAAATTACAGGTATACCTACG
AAGGTTCACACATCAAAGGAGAAGCTCAGGTGAAAGGTACGGGATTCCCAGCAGACGGCCCAGTAATGAC
CAATTCCCTCACGGCTGCCGACTGGTGCAGGAGTAAAAAGACATATCCAAATGACAAGACTATTATCTCT
ACTTTCAAATGGTCTTATACGACAGGCAACGGAAAGAGGTATCGGTCAACCGCGCGCACAACATATACGT
TTGCTAAGCCTATGGCTGCCAATTATCTGAAAAATCAGCCCATGTATGTATTTAGAAAAACCGAACTGAA
GCACTCCAAAACTGAATTGAACTTCAAAGAGTGGCAAAAGGCCTTCACCGATGTCATGGGCATGGATGAA
TTGTATAAGTGAACGCGTTAAGTCGACAATCAACCTCTGGATTACAAAATTTGTGAAAGATTGACTGGTA
TTCTTAACTATGTTGCTCCTTTTACGCTATGTGGATACGCTGCTTTAATGCCTTTGTATCATGCTATTGC
TTCCCGTATGGCTTTCATTTTCTCCTCCTTGTATAAATCCTGGTTGCTGTCTCTTTATGAGGAGTTGTGG
CCCGTTGTCAGGCAACGTGGCGTGGTGTGCACTGTGTTTGCTGACGCAACCCCCACTGGTTGGGGCATTG
CCACCACCTGTCAGCTCCTTTCCGGGACTTTCGCTTTCCCCCTCCCTATTGCCACGGCGGAACTCATCGC
CGCCTGCCTTGCCCGCTGCTGGACAGGGGCTCGGCTGTTGGGCACTGACAATTCCGTGGTGTTGTCGGGG
AAATCATCGTCCTTTCCTTGGCTGCTCGCCTGTGTTGCCACCTGGATTCTGCGCGGGACGTCCTTCTGCT
ACGTCCCTTCGGCCCTCAATCCAGCGGACCTTCCTTCCCGCGGCCTGCTGCCGGCTCTGCGGCCTCTTCC
GCGTCTTCGCCTTCGCCCTCAGACGAGTCGGATCTCCCTTTGGGCCGCCTCCCCGCGTCGACTTTAAGAC
CAATGACTTACAAGGCAGCTGTAGATCTTAGCCACTTTTTAAAAGAAAAGGGGGGACTGGAAGGGCTAAT
TCACTCCCAACGAAGACAAGATCTGCTTTTTGCTTGTACTGGGTCTCTCTGGTTAGACCAGATCTGAGCC
TGGGAGCTCTCTGGCTAACTAGGGAACCCACTGCTTAAGCCTCAATAAAGCTTGCCTTGAGTGCTTCAAG
TAGTGTGTGCCCGTCTGTTGTGTGACTCTGGTAACTAGAGATCCCTCAGACCCTTTTAGTCAGTGTGGAA
AATCTCTAGCAGGGCCCGTTTAAACCCGCTGATCAGCCTCGACTGTGCCTTCTAGTTGCCAGCCATCTGT
TGTTTGCCCCTCCCCCGTGCCTTCCTTGACCCTGGAAGGTGCCACTCCCACTGTCCTTTCCTAATAAAAT
GAGGAAATTGCATCGCATTGTCTGAGTAGGTGTCATTCTATTCTGGGGGGTGGGGTGGGGCAGGACAGCA
AGGGGGAGGATTGGGAAGACAATAGCAGGCATGCTGGGGATGCGGTGGGCTCTATGGCTTCTGAGGCGGA
AAGAACCAGCCATTAATGAAAAGAACCAGCCATTAATGAATCGGCCAACGCGCGGGGAGAGGCGGTTTGC
GTATTGGGCGCTCTTCCGCTTCCTCGCTCACTGACTCGCTGCGCTCGGTCGTTCGGCTGCGGCGAGCGGT
ATCAGCTCACTCAAAGGCGGTAATACGGTTATCCACAGAATCAGGGGATAACGCAGGAAAGAACATGTGA
GCAAAAGGCCAGCAAAAGGCCAGGAACCGTAAAAAGGCCGCGTTGCTGGCGTTTTTCCATAGGCTCCGCC
CCCCTGACGAGCATCACAAAAATCGACGCTCAAGTCAGAGGTGGCGAAACCCGACAGGACTATAAAGATA
CCAGGCGTTTCCCCCTGGAAGCTCCCTCGTGCGCTCTCCTGTTCCGACCCTGCCGCTTACCGGATACCTG
TCCGCCTTTCTCCCTTCGGGAAGCGTGGCGCTTTCTCATAGCTCACGCTGTAGGTATCTCAGTTCGGTGT
AGGTCGTTCGCTCCAAGCTGGGCTGTGTGCACGAACCCCCCGTTCAGCCCGACCGCTGCGCCTTATCCGG
TAACTATCGTCTTGAGTCCAACCCGGTAAGACACGACTTATCGCCACTGGCAGCAGCCACTGGTAACAGG
ATTAGCAGAGCGAGGTATGTAGGCGGTGCTACAGAGTTCTTGAAGTGGTGGCCTAACTACGGCTACACTA
GAAGAACAGTATTTGGTATCTGCGCTCTGCTGAAGCCAGTTACCTTCGGAAAAAGAGTTGGTAGCTCTTG
ATCCGGCAAACAAACCACCGCTGGTAGCGGTGGTTTTTTTGTTTGCAAGCAGCAGATTACGCGCAGAAAA
AAAGGATCTCAAGAAGATCCTTTGATCTTTTCTACGGGGTCTGACGCTCAGTGGAACGAAAACTCACGTT
AAGGGATTTTGGTCATGAGATTATCAAAAAGGATCTTCACCTAGATCCTTTTAAATTAAAAATGAAGTTT
TAAATCAATCTAAAGTATATATGAGTAAACTTGGTCTGACAGTTACCAATGCTTAATCAGTGAGGCACCT
ATCTCAGCGATCTGTCTATTTCGTTCATCCATAGTTGCCTGACTCCCCGTCGTGTAGATAACTACGATAC
GGGAGGGCTTACCATCTGGCCCCAGTGCTGCAATGATACCGCGAGACCCACGCTCACCGGCTCCAGATTT
ATCAGCAATAAACCAGCCAGCCGGAAGGGCCGAGCGCAGAAGTGGTCCTGCAACTTTATCCGCCTCCATC
CAGTCTATTAATTGTTGCCGGGAAGCTAGAGTAAGTAGTTCGCCAGTTAATAGTTTGCGCAACGTTGTTG
CCATTGCTACAGGCATCGTGGTGTCACGCTCGTCGTTTGGTATGGCTTCATTCAGCTCCGGTTCCCAACG
ATCAAGGCGAGTTACATGATCCCCCATGTTGTGCAAAAAAGCGGTTAGCTCCTTCGGTCCTCCGATCGTT
GTCAGAAGTAAGTTGGCCGCAGTGTTATCACTCATGGTTATGGCAGCACTGCATAATTCTCTTACTGTCA
TGCCATCCGTAAGATGCTTTTCTGTGACTGGTGAGTACTCAACCAAGTCATTCTGAGAATAGTGTATGCG
GCGACCGAGTTGCTCTTGCCCGGCGTCAATACGGGATAATACCGCGCCACATAGCAGAACTTTAAAAGTG
CTCATCATTGGAAAACGTTCTTCGGGGCGAAAACTCTCAAGGATCTTACCGCTGTTGAGATCCAGTTCGA
TGTAACCCACTCGTGCACCCAACTGATCTTCAGCATCTTTTACTTTCACCAGCGTTTCTGGGTGAGCAAA
AACAGGAAGGCAAAATGCCGCAAAAAAGGGAATAAGGGCGACACGGAAATGTTGAATACTCATACTCTTC
CTTTTTCAATATTATTGAAGCATTTATCAGGGTTATTGTCTCATGAGCGGATACATATTTGAATGTATTT
AGAAAAATAAACAAATAGGGGTTCCGCGCACATTTCCCCGAAAAGTGCCACCTGAC
Features (pLannotate 1.2.2; 25 found; start..end, strand, type, name):
     31..83      -  misc_feature   bom (fragment): basis of mobility region from pBR322
    232..611     +  enhancer       CMV enhancer: human cytomegalovirus immediate early enhancer
    612..811     +  promoter       CMV promoter: human cytomegalovirus (CMV) immediate early promoter
    829..1009    +  LTR            5' LTR (truncated): truncated 5' long terminal repeat (LTR) from HIV-1
   1056..1181    +  misc_feature   HIV-1 Ψ: packaging signal of human immunodeficiency virus type 1
   1165..1528    +  CDS            HIV-1 gag (fragment): gag protein from human immunodeficiency virus 1; gag
   1674..1907    +  misc_feature   RRE: The Rev response element (RRE) of HIV-1 allows for Rev-dependent mRNA export from the nucleus to the cytoplasm.
   2284..2384    +  CDS            Rev (fragment): human immunodeficiency virus 1 (HIV-1) Rev protein; rev; enhances nuclear export of unspliced and incompletely spliced viral mRNAs
   2434..2551    +  misc_feature   cPPT/CTS: central polypurine tract and central termination sequence of HIV-1
   2602..2842    +  promoter       U6 promoter: RNA polymerase III promoter for human U6 snRNA
   2890..2957    +  misc_RNA       tracrRNA (fragment): trans-activating CRISPR RNA for the Streptococcus pyogenes CRISPR/Cas9 system
   2976..2994    +  CDS            small t antigen (fragment): SV40 (simian virus 40) small t antigen
   3020..3231    +  promoter       EF-1α core promoter: core promoter for human elongation factor EF-1α
   3232..3340    +  intron         EF-1α intron A (fragment): intron upstream of the start codon of human EF-1α
   3966..4169    +  intron         EF-1α intron A: truncated intron upstream of the start codon of human EF-1α
   4202..4909    +  CDS            mNeonGreen: mNeonGreen is a basic (constitutively fluorescent) green/yellow fluorescent protein published in 2013, derived from Branchiostoma lanceolatum. It is reported to be a very rapidly-maturing monomer with moderate acid sensitivity.
   4928..5516    +  misc_feature   WPRE: woodchuck hepatitis virus posttranscriptional regulatory element
   5567..5586    +  misc_feature   cPPT/CTS (fragment): central polypurine tract and central termination sequence of HIV-1
   5588..5821    +  LTR            3' LTR (ΔU3): self-inactivating 3' long terminal repeat (LTR) from HIV-1
   5853..6077    +  polyA_signal   bGH poly(A) signal: bovine growth hormone polyadenylation signal
   6081..6100    +  promoter       SV40 promoter (fragment): SV40 enhancer and early promoter
   6121..6171    -  CDS            lacI (fragment): lac repressor; lacI; The lac repressor binds to the lac operator to inhibit transcription in E. coli. This inhibition can be relieved by adding lactose or isopropyl-β-D-thiogalactopyranoside (IPTG).
   6354..6942    -  rep_origin     ori: high-copy-number ColE1/pMB1/pBR322/pUC origin of replication
   7113..7973    -  CDS            AmpR: β-lactamase; bla; confers resistance to ampicillin, carbenicillin, and related antibiotics
   7974..8078    -  promoter       AmpR promoter: bla
