[The description below was written by a language model from this plasmid's Addgene catalogue record and pLannotate feature annotations shown in this document.]
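Description:
pCF821-sgNT-2_U6-sgRNA-EF1a-mNeonGreen is an 8.1 kb third-generation-style, self-inactivating HIV-1 lentiviral transfer plasmid for delivering a CRISPR guide RNA to mammalian cells. It is built on the pCF821 backbone and is propagated in E. coli through a high-copy ColE1/pUC-type origin with ampicillin selection (AmpR under its own bla promoter). The viral genome is transcribed in packaging cells from a CMV enhancer/promoter fused to a truncated 5' LTR. It carries the Ψ packaging signal with a gag fragment, the Rev response element for Rev-dependent nuclear export, a cPPT/CTS to aid nuclear import, and a ΔU3 3' LTR followed by a bGH polyadenylation signal.

Between the LTRs are two expression units. A human U6 RNA polymerase III promoter drives a single guide RNA composed of the sgNT-2 spacer joined to a Streptococcus pyogenes Cas9 tracrRNA-derived scaffold; the "NT" name suggests a non-targeting control guide, although the record does not say so explicitly. Downstream, an EF-1α promoter with intron A sequences expresses the green/yellow fluorescent protein mNeonGreen, with a WPRE to enhance transcript stability and expression, so transduced cells can be identified or sorted by fluorescence. No mammalian drug-resistance marker is annotated.

The catalogue insert field reads "SpyCas9 and sgNT-2 guide RNA vector", but the feature table shows no Cas9 coding sequence, and the construct's size and stated purpose (U6-sgRNA-EF1a-mNeonGreen) fit a guide-only vector. Cas9 would therefore presumably be supplied separately. The associated publication concerns CRISPR-mediated targeting of glioma cells.
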