Addgene plasmid #211653: pCF821-sgNT-2_U6-sgRNA-EF1a-mNeonGreen
Purpose: U6-sgRNA-EF1a-mNeonGreen
Depositing lab: Christof Fellmann. Depositing organization: J. David Gladstone Institutes. Publication: Targeting the non-coding genome and temozolomide signature enables CRISPR-mediated glioma oncolysis. Tan IL, Perez AR, Lew RJ, Sun X, Baldwin A, Zhu YK, Shah MM, Berger MS, Doudna JA, Fellmann C. Cell Rep. 2023 Nov 28;42(11):113339. doi: 10.1016/j.celrep.2023.113339. Epub 2023 Nov 2. PubMed 37917583.
Backbone
  Vector backbone: pCF821
  Vector type: Mammalian Expression, Lentiviral, CRISPR
Growth in bacteria
  Bacterial resistance: Ampicillin, 100 μg/mL
  Growth temperature: 37°C
  Growth strain: NEB Stable
  Copy number: Unknown
Gene/Insert
  Gene/Insert name: SpyCas9 and sgNT-2 guide RNA vector
  gRNA/shRNA sequence: GCGATGGGGGGGTGGGTAGC
Terms and licenses: Academic/Nonprofit Terms; Industry Terms: Not Available to Industry
How to cite: pCF821-sgNT-2_U6-sgRNA-EF1a-mNeonGreen was a gift from Christof Fellmann (Addgene plasmid # 211653 ; http://n2t.net/addgene:211653 ; RRID:Addgene_211653)
